>Addgene plasmid #112420 | pZNF586.1.0-gDNA | depositor full sequence | sequence record 211811 | Full Sequence
TAGAGCTAGAAATAGCAAGTTAAAATAAGGCTAGTCCGTTATCAACTTGAAAAAGTGGCACCGAGTCGGT
GCTTTTTTGTTTTAGAGCTAGAAATAGCAAGTTAAAATAAGGCTAGTCCGTTTTTAGCGCGTGCGCCAAT
TCTGCAGACAAATGGCTCTAGAGGTACCCGTTACATAACTTACGGTAAATGGCCCGCCTGGCTGACCGCC
CAACGACCCCCGCCCATTGACGTCAATAGTAACGCCAATAGGGACTTTCCATTGACGTCAATGGGTGGAG
TATTTACGGTAAACTGCCCACTTGGCAGTACATCAAGTGTATCATATGCCAAGTACGCCCCCTATTGACG
TCAATGACGGTAAATGGCCCGCCTGGCATTGTGCCCAGTACATGACCTTATGGGACTTTCCTACTTGGCA
GTACATCTACGTATTAGTCATCGCTATTACCATGGTCGAGGTGAGCCCCACGTTCTGCTTCACTCTCCCC
ATCTCCCCCCCCTCCCCACCCCCAATTTTGTATTTATTTATTTTTTAATTATTTTGTGCAGCGATGGGGG
CGGGGGGGGGGGGGGGGCGCGCGCCAGGCGGGGCGGGGCGGGGCGAGGGGCGGGGCGGGGCGAGGCGGAG
AGGTGCGGCGGCAGCCAATCAGAGCGGCGCGCTCCGAAAGTTTCCTTTTATGGCGAGGCGGCGGCGGCGG
CGGCCCTATAAAAAGCGAAGCGCGCGGCGGGCGGGAGTCGCTGCGACGCTGCCTTCGCCCCGTGCCCCGC
TCCGCCGCCGCCTCGCGCCGCCCGCCCCGGCTCTGACTGACCGCGTTACTCCCACAGGTGAGCGGGCGGG
ACGGCCCTTCTCCTCCGGGCTGTAATTAGCTGAGCAAGAGGTAAGGGTTTAAGGGATGGTTGGTTGGTGG
GGTATTAATGTTTAATTACCTGGAGCACCTGCCTGAAATCACTTTTTTTCAGGTTGGACCGGTGCCACCA
TGGACTATAAGGACCACGACGGAGACTACAAGGATCATGATATTGATTACAAAGACGATGACGATAAGAT
GGCCCCAAAGAAGAAGCGGAAGGTCGGTATCCACGGAGTCCCAGCAGCCGACAAGAAGTACAGCATCGGC
CTGGACATCGGCACCAACTCTGTGGGCTGGGCCGTGATCACCGACGAGTACAAGGTGCCCAGCAAGAAAT
TCAAGGTGCTGGGCAACACCGACCGGCACAGCATCAAGAAGAACCTGATCGGAGCCCTGCTGTTCGACAG
CGGCGAAACAGCCGAGGCCACCCGGCTGAAGAGAACCGCCAGAAGAAGATACACCAGACGGAAGAACCGG
ATCTGCTATCTGCAAGAGATCTTCAGCAACGAGATGGCCAAGGTGGACGACAGCTTCTTCCACAGACTGG
AAGAGTCCTTCCTGGTGGAAGAGGATAAGAAGCACGAGCGGCACCCCATCTTCGGCAACATCGTGGACGA
GGTGGCCTACCACGAGAAGTACCCCACCATCTACCACCTGAGAAAGAAACTGGTGGACAGCACCGACAAG
GCCGACCTGCGGCTGATCTATCTGGCCCTGGCCCACATGATCAAGTTCCGGGGCCACTTCCTGATCGAGG
GCGACCTGAACCCCGACAACAGCGACGTGGACAAGCTGTTCATCCAGCTGGTGCAGACCTACAACCAGCT
GTTCGAGGAAAACCCCATCAACGCCAGCGGCGTGGACGCCAAGGCCATCCTGTCTGCCAGACTGAGCAAG
AGCAGACGGCTGGAAAATCTGATCGCCCAGCTGCCCGGCGAGAAGAAGAATGGCCTGTTCGGAAACCTGA
TTGCCCTGAGCCTGGGCCTGACCCCCAACTTCAAGAGCAACTTCGACCTGGCCGAGGATGCCAAACTGCA
GCTGAGCAAGGACACCTACGACGACGACCTGGACAACCTGCTGGCCCAGATCGGCGACCAGTACGCCGAC
CTGTTTCTGGCCGCCAAGAACCTGTCCGACGCCATCCTGCTGAGCGACATCCTGAGAGTGAACACCGAGA
TCACCAAGGCCCCCCTGAGCGCCTCTATGATCAAGAGATACGACGAGCACCACCAGGACCTGACCCTGCT
GAAAGCTCTCGTGCGGCAGCAGCTGCCTGAGAAGTACAAAGAGATTTTCTTCGACCAGAGCAAGAACGGC
TACGCCGGCTACATTGACGGCGGAGCCAGCCAGGAAGAGTTCTACAAGTTCATCAAGCCCATCCTGGAAA
AGATGGACGGCACCGAGGAACTGCTCGTGAAGCTGAACAGAGAGGACCTGCTGCGGAAGCAGCGGACCTT
CGACAACGGCAGCATCCCCCACCAGATCCACCTGGGAGAGCTGCACGCCATTCTGCGGCGGCAGGAAGAT
TTTTACCCATTCCTGAAGGACAACCGGGAAAAGATCGAGAAGATCCTGACCTTCCGCATCCCCTACTACG
TGGGCCCTCTGGCCAGGGGAAACAGCAGATTCGCCTGGATGACCAGAAAGAGCGAGGAAACCATCACCCC
CTGGAACTTCGAGGAAGTGGTGGACAAGGGCGCTTCCGCCCAGAGCTTCATCGAGCGGATGACCAACTTC
GATAAGAACCTGCCCAACGAGAAGGTGCTGCCCAAGCACAGCCTGCTGTACGAGTACTTCACCGTGTATA
ACGAGCTGACCAAAGTGAAATACGTGACCGAGGGAATGAGAAAGCCCGCCTTCCTGAGCGGCGAGCAGAA
AAAGGCCATCGTGGACCTGCTGTTCAAGACCAACCGGAAAGTGACCGTGAAGCAGCTGAAAGAGGACTAC
TTCAAGAAAATCGAGTGCTTCGACTCCGTGGAAATCTCCGGCGTGGAAGATCGGTTCAACGCCTCCCTGG
GCACATACCACGATCTGCTGAAAATTATCAAGGACAAGGACTTCCTGGACAATGAGGAAAACGAGGACAT
TCTGGAAGATATCGTGCTGACCCTGACACTGTTTGAGGACAGAGAGATGATCGAGGAACGGCTGAAAACC
TATGCCCACCTGTTCGACGACAAAGTGATGAAGCAGCTGAAGCGGCGGAGATACACCGGCTGGGGCAGGC
TGAGCCGGAAGCTGATCAACGGCATCCGGGACAAGCAGTCCGGCAAGACAATCCTGGATTTCCTGAAGTC
CGACGGCTTCGCCAACAGAAACTTCATGCAGCTGATCCACGACGACAGCCTGACCTTTAAAGAGGACATC
CAGAAAGCCCAGGTGTCCGGCCAGGGCGATAGCCTGCACGAGCACATTGCCAATCTGGCCGGCAGCCCCG
CCATTAAGAAGGGCATCCTGCAGACAGTGAAGGTGGTGGACGAGCTCGTGAAAGTGATGGGCCGGCACAA
GCCCGAGAACATCGTGATCGAAATGGCCAGAGAGAACCAGACCACCCAGAAGGGACAGAAGAACAGCCGC
GAGAGAATGAAGCGGATCGAAGAGGGCATCAAAGAGCTGGGCAGCCAGATCCTGAAAGAACACCCCGTGG
AAAACACCCAGCTGCAGAACGAGAAGCTGTACCTGTACTACCTGCAGAATGGGCGGGATATGTACGTGGA
CCAGGAACTGGACATCAACCGGCTGTCCGACTACGATGTGGACCATATCGTGCCTCAGAGCTTTCTGAAG
GACGACTCCATCGACAACAAGGTGCTGACCAGAAGCGACAAGAACCGGGGCAAGAGCGACAACGTGCCCT
CCGAAGAGGTCGTGAAGAAGATGAAGAACTACTGGCGGCAGCTGCTGAACGCCAAGCTGATTACCCAGAG
AAAGTTCGACAATCTGACCAAGGCCGAGAGAGGCGGCCTGAGCGAACTGGATAAGGCCGGCTTCATCAAG
AGACAGCTGGTGGAAACCCGGCAGATCACAAAGCACGTGGCACAGATCCTGGACTCCCGGATGAACACTA
AGTACGACGAGAATGACAAGCTGATCCGGGAAGTGAAAGTGATCACCCTGAAGTCCAAGCTGGTGTCCGA
TTTCCGGAAGGATTTCCAGTTTTACAAAGTGCGCGAGATCAACAACTACCACCACGCCCACGACGCCTAC
CTGAACGCCGTCGTGGGAACCGCCCTGATCAAAAAGTACCCTAAGCTGGAAAGCGAGTTCGTGTACGGCG
ACTACAAGGTGTACGACGTGCGGAAGATGATCGCCAAGAGCGAGCAGGAAATCGGCAAGGCTACCGCCAA
GTACTTCTTCTACAGCAACATCATGAACTTTTTCAAGACCGAGATTACCCTGGCCAACGGCGAGATCCGG
AAGCGGCCTCTGATCGAGACAAACGGCGAAACCGGGGAGATCGTGTGGGATAAGGGCCGGGATTTTGCCA
CCGTGCGGAAAGTGCTGAGCATGCCCCAAGTGAATATCGTGAAAAAGACCGAGGTGCAGACAGGCGGCTT
CAGCAAAGAGTCTATCCTGCCCAAGAGGAACAGCGATAAGCTGATCGCCAGAAAGAAGGACTGGGACCCT
AAGAAGTACGGCGGCTTCGACAGCCCCACCGTGGCCTATTCTGTGCTGGTGGTGGCCAAAGTGGAAAAGG
GCAAGTCCAAGAAACTGAAGAGTGTGAAAGAGCTGCTGGGGATCACCATCATGGAAAGAAGCAGCTTCGA
GAAGAATCCCATCGACTTTCTGGAAGCCAAGGGCTACAAAGAAGTGAAAAAGGACCTGATCATCAAGCTG
CCTAAGTACTCCCTGTTCGAGCTGGAAAACGGCCGGAAGAGAATGCTGGCCTCTGCCGGCGAACTGCAGA
AGGGAAACGAACTGGCCCTGCCCTCCAAATATGTGAACTTCCTGTACCTGGCCAGCCACTATGAGAAGCT
GAAGGGCTCCCCCGAGGATAATGAGCAGAAACAGCTGTTTGTGGAACAGCACAAGCACTACCTGGACGAG
ATCATCGAGCAGATCAGCGAGTTCTCCAAGAGAGTGATCCTGGCCGACGCTAATCTGGACAAAGTGCTGT
CCGCCTACAACAAGCACCGGGATAAGCCCATCAGAGAGCAGGCCGAGAATATCATCCACCTGTTTACCCT
GACCAATCTGGGAGCCCCTGCCGCCTTCAAGTACTTTGACACCACCATCGACCGGAAGAGGTACACCAGC
ACCAAAGAGGTGCTGGACGCCACCCTGATCCACCAGAGCATCACCGGCCTGTACGAGACACGGATCGACC
TGTCTCAGCTGGGAGGCGACAAAAGGCCGGCGGCCACGAAAAAGGCCGGCCAGGCAAAAAAGAAAAAGTA
AGAATTCCTAGAGCTCGCTGATCAGCCTCGACTGTGCCTTCTAGTTGCCAGCCATCTGTTGTTTGCCCCT
CCCCCGTGCCTTCCTTGACCCTGGAAGGTGCCACTCCCACTGTCCTTTCCTAATAAAATGAGGAAATTGC
ATCGCATTGTCTGAGTAGGTGTCATTCTATTCTGGGGGGTGGGGTGGGGCAGGACAGCAAGGGGGAGGAT
TGGGAAGAGAATAGCAGGCATGCTGGGGAGCGGCCGCAGGAACCCCTAGTGATGGAGTTGGCCACTCCCT
CTCTGCGCGCTCGCTCGCTCACTGAGGCCGGGCGACCAAAGGTCGCCCGACGCCCGGGCTTTGCCCGGGC
GGCCTCAGTGAGCGAGCGAGCGCGCAGCTGCCTGCAGGGGCGCCTGATGCGGTATTTTCTCCTTACGCAT
CTGTGCGGTATTTCACACCGCATA
[142 nt withheld, positions 5695-5836]
C
[141 nt withheld, positions 5838-5978]
CCTTTGACGTTGGAGTCCACGTTCTTT
[37 nt withheld, positions 6006-6042]
ACCCTATCTCGGGCTATTCTTTTGATTTATAAGGGATTTTGCCGATTTCGGCCTATTGGTTAAAAAATGA
GCTGATTTAACAAAAATTTAACGCGAATTTTAACAAAATATTAACGTTTACAATTTTATGGTGCACTCTC
AGTACAATCTGCTCTGATGCCGCATAGTTAAGCCAGCCCCGACACCCGCCAACACCCGCTGACGCGCCCT
GACGGGCTTGTCTGCTCCCGGCATCCGCTTACAGACAAGCTGTGACCGTCTCCGGGAGCTGCATGTGTCA
GAGGTTTTCACCGTCATCACCGAAACGCGCGAGACGAAAGGGCCTCGTGATACGCCTATTTTTATAGGTT
AATGTCATGATAATAATGGTTTCTTAGACGTCAGGTGGCACTTTTCGGGGAAATGTGCGCGGAACCCCTA
TTTGTTTATTTTTCTAAATACATTCAAATATGTATCCGCTCATGAGACAATAACCCTGATAAATGCTTCA
ATAATATTGAAAAAGGAAGAGTATGAGTATTCAACATTTCCGTGTCGCCCTTATTCCCTTTTTTGCGGCA
TTTTGCCTTCCTGTTTTTGCTCACCCAGAAACGCTGGTGAAAGTAAAAGATGCTGAAGATCAGTTGGGTG
CACGAGTGGGTTACATCGAACTGGATCTCAACAGCGGTAAGATCCTTGAGAGTTTTCGCCCCGAAGAACG
TTTTCCAATGATGAGCACTTTTAAAGTTCTGCTATGTGGCGCGGTATTATCCCGTATTGACGCCGGGCAA
GAGCAACTCGGTCGCCGCATACACTATTCTCAGAATGACTTGGTTGAGTACTCACCAGTCACAGAAAAGC
ATCTTACGGATGGCATGACAGTAAGAGAATTATGCAGTGCTGCCATAACCATGAGTGATAACACTGCGGC
CAACTTACTTCTGACAACGATCGGAGGACCGAAGGAGCTAACCGCTTTTTTGCACAACATGGGGGATCAT
GTAACTCGCCTTGATCGTTGGGAACCGGAGCTGAATGAAGCCATACCAAACGACGAGCGTGACACCACGA
TGCCTGTAGCAATGGCAACAACGTTGCGCAAACTATTAACTGGCGAACTACTTACTCTAGCTTCCCGGCA
ACAATTAATAGACTGGATGGAGGCGGATAAAGTTGCAGGACCACTTCTGCGCTCGGCCCTTCCGGCTGGC
TGGTTTATTGCTGATAAATCTGGAGCCGGTGAGCGTGGAAGCCGCGGTATCATTGCAGCACTGGGGCCAG
ATGGTAAGCCCTCCCGTATCGTAGTTATCTACACGACGGGGAGTCAGGCAACTATGGATGAACGAAATAG
ACAGATCGCTGAGATAGGTGCCTCACTGATTAAGCATTGGTAACTGTCAGACCAAGTTTACTCATATATA
CTTTAGATTGATTTAAAACTTCATTTTTAATTTAAAAGGATCTAGGTGAAGATCCTTTTTGATAATCTCA
TGACCAAAATCCCTTAACGTGAGTTTTCGTTCCACTGAGCGTCAGACCCCGTAGAAAAGATCAAAGGATC
TTCTTGAGATCCTTTTTTTCTGCGCGTAATCTGCTGCTTGCAAACAAAAAAACCACCGCTACCAGCGGTG
GTTTGTTTGCCGGATCAAGAGCTACCAACTCTTTTTCCGAAGGTAACTGGCTTCAGCAGAGCGCAGATAC
CAAATACTGTCCTTCTAGTGTAGCCGTAGTTAGGCCACCACTTCAAGAACTCTGTAGCACCGCCTACATA
CCTCGCTCTGCTAATCCTGTTACCAGTGGCTGCTGCCAGTGGCGATAAGTCGTGTCTTACCGGGTTGGAC
TCAAGACGATAGTTACCGGATAAGGCGCAGCGGTCGGGCTGAACGGGGGGTTCGTGCACACAGCCCAGCT
TGGAGCGAACGACCTACACCGAACTGAGATACCTACAGCGTGAGCTATGAGAAAGCGCCACGCTTCCCGA
AGGGAGAAAGGCGGACAGGTATCCGGTAAGCGGCAGGGTCGGAACAGGAGAGCGCACGAGGGAGCTTCCA
GGGGGAAACGCCTGGTATCTTTATAGTCCTGTCGGGTTTCGCCACCTCTGACTTGAGCGTCGATTTTTGT
GATGCTCGTCAGGGGGGCGGAGCCTATGGAAAAACGCCAGCAACGCGGCCTTTTTACGGTTCCTGGCCTT
TTGCTGGCCTTTTGCTCACATGTGAGGGCCTATTTCCCATGATTCCTTCATATTTGCATATACGATACAA
GGCTGTTAGAGAGATAATTGGAATTAATTTGACTGTAAACACAAAGATATTAGTACAAAATACGTGACGT
AGAAAGTAATAATTTCTTGGGTAGTTTGCAGTTTTAAAATTATGTTTTAAAATGGACTATCATATGCTTA
CCGTAACTTGAAAGTATTTCGATTTCTTGGCTTTATATATCTTGTGGAAAGGACGAAACACCTCTCAAGT
GTTTAATAAGACGTTT
Features (pLannotate 1.2.2; 18 found; start..end, strand, type, name):
     79..122     +  misc_RNA       gRNA scaffold (fragment): guide RNA scaffold for the Streptococcus pyogenes CRISPR/Cas9 system
    169..454     +  enhancer       CMV enhancer: human cytomegalovirus immediate early enhancer; contains an 18-bp deletion relative to the standard CMV enhancer
    456..733     +  promoter       chicken β-actin promoter: No description available
    734..962     +  intron         hybrid intron: hybrid between chicken β-actin (CBA) and minute virus of mice (MMV) introns (Gray et al., 2011)
   1100..2701    +  CDS            Cas9(N): N-terminal portion of Streptococcus pyogenes Cas9 (Zetsche et al., 2015)
   2702..5200    +  CDS            Cas9(C): C-terminal portion of Streptococcus pyogenes Cas9 (Zetsche et al., 2015)
   5201..5248    +  CDS            nucleoplasmin NLS: bipartite nuclear localization signal from nucleoplasmin
   5282..5393    +  polyA_signal   bGH poly(A) signal: bovine growth hormone polyadenylation signal
   5498..5638    +  repeat_region  AAV2 ITR: inverted terminal repeat of adeno-associated virus serotype 2 inverted
   5643..5694    -  misc_feature   bom (fragment): basis of mobility region from pBR322
   5713..6093    +  rep_origin     M13 ori (sequence partly withheld): M13 bacteriophage origin of replication; arrow indicates direction of (+) strand synthesis
   6169..6218    -  misc_feature   bom (fragment): basis of mobility region from pBR322
   6320..6355    -  CDS            rop (fragment): Rop protein, which maintains plasmids at low copy number; rop
   6450..6554    +  promoter       AmpR promoter: bla
   6555..7415    +  CDS            AmpR: β-lactamase; bla; confers resistance to ampicillin, carbenicillin, and related antibiotics
   7586..8174    +  rep_origin     ori: high-copy-number ColE1/pMB1/pBR322/pUC origin of replication
   8236..8476    +  promoter       U6 promoter: RNA polymerase III promoter for human U6 snRNA
   8505..72      +  misc_RNA       gRNA scaffold (across the origin): guide RNA scaffold for the Streptococcus pyogenes CRISPR/Cas9 system
