>Addgene plasmid #112420 | pZNF586.1.0-gDNA | addgene full sequence | sequence record 230299 | Addgene NGS Result
TAGAGCTAGAAATAGCAAGTTAAAATAAGGCTAGTCCGTTATCAACTTGAAAAAGTGGCACCGAGTCGGT
GCTTTTTTGTTTTAGAGCTAGAAATAGCAAGTTAAAATAAGGCTAGTCCGTTTTTAGCGCGTGCGCCAAT
TCTGCAGACAAATGGCTCTAGAGGTACCCGTTACATAACTTACGGTAAATGGCCCGCCTGGCTGACCGCC
CAACGACCCCCGCCCATTGACGTCAATAGTAACGCCAATAGGGACTTTCCATTGACGTCAATGGGTGGAG
TATTTACGGTAAACTGCCCACTTGGCAGTACATCAAGTGTATCATATGCCAAGTACGCCCCCTATTGACG
TCAATGACGGTAAATGGCCCGCCTGGCATTGTGCCCAGTACATGACCTTATGGGACTTTCCTACTTGGCA
GTACATCTACGTATTAGTCATCGCTATTACCATGGTCGAGGTGAGCCCCACGTTCTGCTTCACTCTCCCC
ATCTCCCCCCCCTCCCCACCCCCAATTTTGTATTTATTTATTTTTTAATTATTTTGTGCAGCGATGGGGG
CGGGGGGGGGGGGGCGAGGGGCGGGGCGGGGCGAGGCGGAGAGGTGCGGCGGCAGCCAATCAGAGCGGCG
CGCTCCGAAAGTTTCCTTTTATGGCGAGGCGGCGGCGGCGGCGGCCCTATAAAAAGCGAAGCGCGCGGCG
GGCGGGAGTCGCTGCGCGCTGCCTTCGCCCCGTGCCCCGCTCCGCCGCCGCCTCGCGCCGCCCGCCCCGG
CTCTGACTGACCGCGTTACTCCCACAGGTGAGCGGGCGGGACGGCCCTTCTCCTCCGGGCTGTAATTAGC
TGAGCAAGAGGTAAGGGTTTAAGGGATGGTTGGTTGGTGGGGTATTAATGTTTAATTACCTGGAGCACCT
GCCTGAAATCACTTTTTTTCAGGTTGGACCGGTGCCACCATGGACTATAAGGACCACGACGGAGACTACA
AGGATCATGATATTGATTACAAAGACGATGACGATAAGATGGCCCCAAAGAAGAAGCGGAAGGTCGGTAT
CCACGGAGTCCCAGCAGCCGACAAGAAGTACAGCATCGGCCTGGACATCGGCACCAACTCTGTGGGCTGG
GCCGTGATCACCGACGAGTACAAGGTGCCCAGCAAGAAATTCAAGGTGCTGGGCAACACCGACCGGCACA
GCATCAAGAAGAACCTGATCGGAGCCCTGCTGTTCGACAGCGGCGAAACAGCCGAGGCCACCCGGCTGAA
GAGAACCGCCAGAAGAAGATACACCAGACGGAAGAACCGGATCTGCTATCTGCAAGAGATCTTCAGCAAC
GAGATGGCCAAGGTGGACGACAGCTTCTTCCACAGACTGGAAGAGTCCTTCCTGGTGGAAGAGGATAAGA
AGCACGAGCGGCACCCCATCTTCGGCAACATCGTGGACGAGGTGGCCTACCACGAGAAGTACCCCACCAT
CTACCACCTGAGAAAGAAACTGGTGGACAGCACCGACAAGGCCGACCTGCGGCTGATCTATCTGGCCCTG
GCCCACATGATCAAGTTCCGGGGCCACTTCCTGATCGAGGGCGACCTGAACCCCGACAACAGCGACGTGG
ACAAGCTGTTCATCCAGCTGGTGCAGACCTACAACCAGCTGTTCGAGGAAAACCCCATCAACGCCAGCGG
CGTGGACGCCAAGGCCATCCTGTCTGCCAGACTGAGCAAGAGCAGACGGCTGGAAAATCTGATCGCCCAG
CTGCCCGGCGAGAAGAAGAATGGCCTGTTCGGAAACCTGATTGCCCTGAGCCTGGGCCTGACCCCCAACT
TCAAGAGCAACTTCGACCTGGCCGAGGATGCCAAACTGCAGCTGAGCAAGGACACCTACGACGACGACCT
GGACAACCTGCTGGCCCAGATCGGCGACCAGTACGCCGACCTGTTTCTGGCCGCCAAGAACCTGTCCGAC
GCCATCCTGCTGAGCGACATCCTGAGAGTGAACACCGAGATCACCAAGGCCCCCCTGAGCGCCTCTATGA
TCAAGAGATACGACGAGCACCACCAGGACCTGACCCTGCTGAAAGCTCTCGTGCGGCAGCAGCTGCCTGA
GAAGTACAAAGAGATTTTCTTCGACCAGAGCAAGAACGGCTACGCCGGCTACATTGACGGCGGAGCCAGC
CAGGAAGAGTTCTACAAGTTCATCAAGCCCATCCTGGAAAAGATGGACGGCACCGAGGAACTGCTCGTGA
AGCTGAACAGAGAGGACCTGCTGCGGAAGCAGCGGACCTTCGACAACGGCAGCATCCCCCACCAGATCCA
CCTGGGAGAGCTGCACGCCATTCTGCGGCGGCAGGAAGATTTTTACCCATTCCTGAAGGACAACCGGGAA
AAGATCGAGAAGATCCTGACCTTCCGCATCCCCTACTACGTGGGCCCTCTGGCCAGGGGAAACAGCAGAT
TCGCCTGGATGACCAGAAAGAGCGAGGAAACCATCACCCCCTGGAACTTCGAGGAAGTGGTGGACAAGGG
CGCTTCCGCCCAGAGCTTCATCGAGCGGATGACCAACTTCGATAAGAACCTGCCCAACGAGAAGGTGCTG
CCCAAGCACAGCCTGCTGTACGAGTACTTCACCGTGTATAACGAGCTGACCAAAGTGAAATACGTGACCG
AGGGAATGAGAAAGCCCGCCTTCCTGAGCGGCGAGCAGAAAAAGGCCATCGTGGACCTGCTGTTCAAGAC
CAACCGGAAAGTGACCGTGAAGCAGCTGAAAGAGGACTACTTCAAGAAAATCGAGTGCTTCGACTCCGTG
GAAATCTCCGGCGTGGAAGATCGGTTCAACGCCTCCCTGGGCACATACCACGATCTGCTGAAAATTATCA
AGGACAAGGACTTCCTGGACAATGAGGAAAACGAGGACATTCTGGAAGATATCGTGCTGACCCTGACACT
GTTTGAGGACAGAGAGATGATCGAGGAACGGCTGAAAACCTATGCCCACCTGTTCGACGACAAAGTGATG
AAGCAGCTGAAGCGGCGGAGATACACCGGCTGGGGCAGGCTGAGCCGGAAGCTGATCAACGGCATCCGGG
ACAAGCAGTCCGGCAAGACAATCCTGGATTTCCTGAAGTCCGACGGCTTCGCCAACAGAAACTTCATGCA
GCTGATCCACGACGACAGCCTGACCTTTAAAGAGGACATCCAGAAAGCCCAGGTGTCCGGCCAGGGCGAT
AGCCTGCACGAGCACATTGCCAATCTGGCCGGCAGCCCCGCCATTAAGAAGGGCATCCTGCAGACAGTGA
AGGTGGTGGACGAGCTCGTGAAAGTGATGGGCCGGCACAAGCCCGAGAACATCGTGATCGAAATGGCCAG
AGAGAACCAGACCACCCAGAAGGGACAGAAGAACAGCCGCGAGAGAATGAAGCGGATCGAAGAGGGCATC
AAAGAGCTGGGCAGCCAGATCCTGAAAGAACACCCCGTGGAAAACACCCAGCTGCAGAACGAGAAGCTGT
ACCTGTACTACCTGCAGAATGGGCGGGATATGTACGTGGACCAGGAACTGGACATCAACCGGCTGTCCGA
CTACGATGTGGACCATATCGTGCCTCAGAGCTTTCTGAAGGACGACTCCATCGACAACAAGGTGCTGACC
AGAAGCGACAAGAACCGGGGCAAGAGCGACAACGTGCCCTCCGAAGAGGTCGTGAAGAAGATGAAGAACT
ACTGGCGGCAGCTGCTGAACGCCAAGCTGATTACCCAGAGAAAGTTCGACAATCTGACCAAGGCCGAGAG
AGGCGGCCTGAGCGAACTGGATAAGGCCGGCTTCATCAAGAGACAGCTGGTGGAAACCCGGCAGATCACA
AAGCACGTGGCACAGATCCTGGACTCCCGGATGAACACTAAGTACGACGAGAATGACAAGCTGATCCGGG
AAGTGAAAGTGATCACCCTGAAGTCCAAGCTGGTGTCCGATTTCCGGAAGGATTTCCAGTTTTACAAAGT
GCGCGAGATCAACAACTACCACCACGCCCACGACGCCTACCTGAACGCCGTCGTGGGAACCGCCCTGATC
AAAAAGTACCCTAAGCTGGAAAGCGAGTTCGTGTACGGCGACTACAAGGTGTACGACGTGCGGAAGATGA
TCGCCAAGAGCGAGCAGGAAATCGGCAAGGCTACCGCCAAGTACTTCTTCTACAGCAACATCATGAACTT
TTTCAAGACCGAGATTACCCTGGCCAACGGCGAGATCCGGAAGCGGCCTCTGATCGAGACAAACGGCGAA
ACCGGGGAGATCGTGTGGGATAAGGGCCGGGATTTTGCCACCGTGCGGAAAGTGCTGAGCATGCCCCAAG
TGAATATCGTGAAAAAGACCGAGGTGCAGACAGGCGGCTTCAGCAAAGAGTCTATCCTGCCCAAGAGGAA
CAGCGATAAGCTGATCGCCAGAAAGAAGGACTGGGACCCTAAGAAGTACGGCGGCTTCGACAGCCCCACC
GTGGCCTATTCTGTGCTGGTGGTGGCCAAAGTGGAAAAGGGCAAGTCCAAGAAACTGAAGAGTGTGAAAG
AGCTGCTGGGGATCACCATCATGGAAAGAAGCAGCTTCGAGAAGAATCCCATCGACTTTCTGGAAGCCAA
GGGCTACAAAGAAGTGAAAAAGGACCTGATCATCAAGCTGCCTAAGTACTCCCTGTTCGAGCTGGAAAAC
GGCCGGAAGAGAATGCTGGCCTCTGCCGGCGAACTGCAGAAGGGAAACGAACTGGCCCTGCCCTCCAAAT
ATGTGAACTTCCTGTACCTGGCCAGCCACTATGAGAAGCTGAAGGGCTCCCCCGAGGATAATGAGCAGAA
ACAGCTGTTTGTGGAACAGCACAAGCACTACCTGGACGAGATCATCGAGCAGATCAGCGAGTTCTCCAAG
AGAGTGATCCTGGCCGACGCTAATCTGGACAAAGTGCTGTCCGCCTACAACAAGCACCGGGATAAGCCCA
TCAGAGAGCAGGCCGAGAATATCATCCACCTGTTTACCCTGACCAATCTGGGAGCCCCTGCCGCCTTCAA
GTACTTTGACACCACCATCGACCGGAAGAGGTACACCAGCACCAAAGAGGTGCTGGACGCCACCCTGATC
CACCAGAGCATCACCGGCCTGTACGAGACACGGATCGACCTGTCTCAGCTGGGAGGCGACAAAAGGCCGG
CGGCCACGAAAAAGGCCGGCCAGGCAAAAAAGAAAAAGTAAGAATTCCTAGAGCTCGCTGATCAGCCTCG
ACTGTGCCTTCTAGTTGCCAGCCATCTGTTGTTTGCCCCTCCCCCGTGCCTTCCTTGACCCTGGAAGGTG
CCACTCCCACTGTCCTTTCCTAATAAAATGAGGAAATTGCATCGCATTGTCTGAGTAGGTGTCATTCTAT
TCTGGGGGGTGGGGTGGGGCAGGACAGCAAGGGGGAGGATTGGGAAGAGAATAGCAGGCATGCTGGGGAG
CGGCCGCAGGAACCCCTAGTGATGGAGTTGGCCACTCCCTCTCTGCGCGCTCGCTCGCTCACTGAGGCCG
GGCGACCAAAGGTCGCCCGACGCCCGGGCTTTGCCCGGGCGGCCTCAGTGAGCGAGCGAGCGCGCAGCTG
CCTGCAGGGGCGCCTGATGCGGTATTTTCTCCTTACGCATCTGTGCGGTATTTCACACCGCATA
[95 nt withheld, positions 5665-5759]
T
[46 nt withheld, positions 5761-5806]
C
[141 nt withheld, positions 5808-5948]
CCTTTGACGTTGGAGTCCACGTTCTTT
[37 nt withheld, positions 5976-6012]
ACTCTATCTCGGGCTATTCTTTTGATTTATAAGGGATTTTGCCGATTTCGGTCTATTGGTTAAAAAATGA
GCTGATTTAACAAAAATTTAACGCGAATTTTAACAAAATATTAACGTTTACAATTTTATGGTGCACTCTC
AGTACAATCTGCTCTGATGCCGCATAGTTAAGCCAGCCCCGACACCCGCCAACACCCGCTGACGCGCCCT
GACGGGCTTGTCTGCTCCCGGCATCCGCTTACAGACAAGCTGTGACCGTCTCCGGGAGCTGCATGTGTCA
GAGGTTTTCACCGTCATCACCGAAACGCGCGAGACGAAAGGGCCTCGTGATACGCCTATTTTTATAGGTT
AATGTCATGATAATAATGGTTTCTTAGACGTCAGGTGGCACTTTTCGGGGAAATGTGCGCGGAACCCCTA
TTTGTTTATTTTTCTAAATACATTCAAATATGTATCCGCTCATGAGACAATAACCCTGATAAATGCTTCA
ATAATATTGAAAAAGGAAGAGTATGAGTATTCAACATTTCCGTGTCGCCCTTATTCCCTTTTTTGCGGCA
TTTTGCCTTCCTGTTTTTGCTCACCCAGAAACGCTGGTGAAAGTAAAAGATGCTGAAGATCAGTTGGGTG
CACGAGTGGGTTACATCGAACTGGATCTCAACAGCGGTAAGATCCTTGAGAGTTTTCGCCCCGAAGAACG
TTTTCCAATGATGAGCACTTTTAAAGTTCTGCTATGTGGCGCGGTATTATCCCGTATTGACGCCGGGCAA
GAGCAACTCGGTCGCCGCATACACTATTCTCAGAATGACTTGGTTGAGTACTCACCAGTCACAGAAAAGC
ATCTTACGGATGGCATGACAGTAAGAGAATTATGCAGTGCTGCCATAACCATGAGTGATAACACTGCGGC
CAACTTACTTCTGACAACGATCGGAGGACCGAAGGAGCTAACCGCTTTTTTGCACAACATGGGGGATCAT
GTAACTCGCCTTGATCGTTGGGAACCGGAGCTGAATGAAGCCATACCAAACGACGAGCGTGACACCACGA
TGCCTGTAGCAATGGCAACAACGTTGCGCAAACTATTAACTGGCGAACTACTTACTCTAGCTTCCCGGCA
ACAATTAATAGACTGGATGGAGGCGGATAAAGTTGCAGGACCACTTCTGCGCTCGGCCCTTCCGGCTGGC
TGGTTTATTGCTGATAAATCTGGAGCCGGTGAGCGTGGAAGCCGCGGTATCATTGCAGCACTGGGGCCAG
ATGGTAAGCCCTCCCGTATCGTAGTTATCTACACGACGGGGAGTCAGGCAACTATGGATGAACGAAATAG
ACAGATCGCTGAGATAGGTGCCTCACTGATTAAGCATTGGTAACTGTCAGACCAAGTTTACTCATATATA
CTTTAGATTGATTTAAAACTTCATTTTTAATTTAAAAGGATCTAGGTGAAGATCCTTTTTGATAATCTCA
TGACCAAAATCCCTTAACGTGAGTTTTCGTTCCACTGAGCGTCAGACCCCGTAGAAAAGATCAAAGGATC
TTCTTGAGATCCTTTTTTTCTGCGCGTAATCTGCTGCTTGCAAACAAAAAAACCACCGCTACCAGCGGTG
GTTTGTTTGCCGGATCAAGAGCTACCAACTCTTTTTCCGAAGGTAACTGGCTTCAGCAGAGCGCAGATAC
CAAATACTGTTCTTCTAGTGTAGCCGTAGTTAGGCCACCACTTCAAGAACTCTGTAGCACCGCCTACATA
CCTCGCTCTGCTAATCCTGTTACCAGTGGCTGCTGCCAGTGGCGATAAGTCGTGTCTTACCGGGTTGGAC
TCAAGACGATAGTTACCGGATAAGGCGCAGCGGTCGGGCTGAACGGGGGGTTCGTGCACACAGCCCAGCT
TGGAGCGAACGACCTACACCGAACTGAGATACCTACAGCGTGAGCTATGAGAAAGCGCCACGCTTCCCGA
AGGGAGAAAGGCGGACAGGTATCCGGTAAGCGGCAGGGTCGGAACAGGAGAGCGCACGAGGGAGCTTCCA
GGGGGAAACGCCTGGTATCTTTATAGTCCTGTCGGGTTTCGCCACCTCTGACTTGAGCGTCGATTTTTGT
GATGCTCGTCAGGGGGGCGGAGCCTATGGAAAAACGCCAGCAACGCGGCCTTTTTACGGTTCCTGGCCTT
TTGCTGGCCTTTTGCTCACATGTGAGGGCCTATTTCCCATGATTCCTTCATATTTGCATATACGATACAA
GGCTGTTAGAGAGATAATTGGAATTAATTTGACTGTAAACACAAAGATATTAGTACAAAATACGTGACGT
AGAAAGTAATAATTTCTTGGGTAGTTTGCAGTTTTAAAATTATGTTTTAAAATGGACTATCATATGCTTA
CCGTAACTTGAAAGTATTTCGATTTCTTGGCTTTATATATCTTGTGGAAAGGACGAAACACCGTCTCAAG
TGTTTAATAAGACGTTT
Features (pLannotate 1.2.2; 18 found; start..end, strand, type, name):
     79..122     +  misc_RNA       gRNA scaffold (fragment): guide RNA scaffold for the Streptococcus pyogenes CRISPR/Cas9 system
    169..454     +  enhancer       CMV enhancer: human cytomegalovirus immediate early enhancer; contains an 18-bp deletion relative to the standard CMV enhancer
    456..704     +  promoter       chicken β-actin promoter: contains a 21-bp deletion relative to the standard chicken β-actin promoter
    705..932     +  intron         hybrid intron: hybrid between chicken β-actin (CBA) and minute virus of mice (MMV) introns (Gray et al., 2011)
   1070..2671    +  CDS            Cas9(N): N-terminal portion of Streptococcus pyogenes Cas9 (Zetsche et al., 2015)
   2672..5170    +  CDS            Cas9(C): C-terminal portion of Streptococcus pyogenes Cas9 (Zetsche et al., 2015)
   5171..5218    +  CDS            nucleoplasmin NLS: bipartite nuclear localization signal from nucleoplasmin
   5252..5363    +  polyA_signal   bGH poly(A) signal: bovine growth hormone polyadenylation signal
   5468..5608    +  repeat_region  AAV2 ITR: inverted terminal repeat of adeno-associated virus serotype 2 inverted
   5613..5664    -  misc_feature   bom (fragment): basis of mobility region from pBR322
   5683..6138    +  rep_origin     f1 ori (sequence partly withheld): f1 bacteriophage origin of replication; arrow indicates direction of (+) strand synthesis
   6139..6188    -  misc_feature   bom (fragment): basis of mobility region from pBR322
   6290..6325    -  CDS            rop (fragment): Rop protein, which maintains plasmids at low copy number; rop
   6420..6524    +  promoter       AmpR promoter: bla
   6525..7385    +  CDS            AmpR: β-lactamase; bla; confers resistance to ampicillin, carbenicillin, and related antibiotics
   7556..8144    +  rep_origin     ori: high-copy-number ColE1/pMB1/pBR322/pUC origin of replication
   8206..8446    +  promoter       U6 promoter: RNA polymerase III promoter for human U6 snRNA
   8476..72      +  misc_RNA       gRNA scaffold (across the origin): guide RNA scaffold for the Streptococcus pyogenes CRISPR/Cas9 system
