[The description below was written by a language model from this plasmid's Addgene catalogue record and pLannotate feature annotations shown in this document.]
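Description:
pZNF586.1.0-gDNA is a mammalian CRISPR expression plasmid built on the pX330 backbone that delivers both Streptococcus pyogenes Cas9 and a single guide RNA directed against the human transcription factor gene ZNF586. It is propagated in E. coli as a high-copy plasmid through a ColE1/pUC-type origin and selected with ampicillin via the β-lactamase (AmpR) gene. The backbone also carries an f1/M13 phage origin, small remnants of pBR322 bom and rop sequences, and a single annotated AAV2 inverted terminal repeat downstream of the Cas9 cassette, which on its own does not make this an AAV packaging vector.

Two expression units work together. A human U6 RNA polymerase III promoter drives the guide RNA: a 20-nucleotide ZNF586 target sequence was inserted between BbsI sites (destroyed in cloning) directly upstream of the S. pyogenes gRNA scaffold. The PAM listed with the target in the record is genomic only and is not present in the plasmid. Cas9 is expressed from a hybrid promoter consisting of the CMV enhancer, the chicken β-actin promoter and a hybrid CBA/MVM intron. Its coding sequence (annotated as contiguous N- and C-terminal portions) is followed by a nucleoplasmin bipartite nuclear localization signal and a bGH polyadenylation signal.

The depositor notes that it is meant to be used with a companion plasmid, pZNF586-donor, which suggests cutting at the ZNF586 locus to support donor-templated editing, although the record does not describe the donor's content. The two sequence records, one from the depositor and one from repository sequencing, differ slightly in length (8,508 versus 8,479 nt). The sequenced version is annotated with a short deletion in the β-actin promoter, but the feature layout is otherwise the same.
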