Addgene plasmid #112420: pZNF586.1.0-gDNA
Purpose: CRISPR plasmid for expression of Cas9 and gRNA targeting human transcription factor ZNF586
Depositing lab: Kevin White. Depositing organization: University of Chicago.
Backbone
  Vector backbone: pX330
  Backbone manufacturer: Zhang lab (Addgene plasmid ID: 42230)
  Vector type: Mammalian Expression, CRISPR
Growth in bacteria
  Bacterial resistance: Ampicillin, 100 μg/mL
  Growth temperature: 37°C
  Growth strain: DH5alpha
  Copy number: High Copy
Gene/Insert
  Gene/Insert name: ZNF586
  gRNA/shRNA sequence: TCTCAAGTGTTTAATAAGAC TGG
  Species: H. sapiens (human)
  Entrez Gene: ZNF586
  Cloning method: Restriction Enzyme; 5′ cloning site BbsI (destroyed during cloning); 3′ cloning site BbsI (destroyed during cloning)
  Sequencing primers: 5′ hU6-F (5'-GAGGGCCTATTTCCCATGATT-3')
Terms and licenses: Academic/Nonprofit Terms; Industry Terms: Not Available to Industry
Depositor comments: gRNA sequence listed includes 20 nucleotide target sequence, followed by the uncloned PAM sequence. The PAM sequence is not present in the plasmid. Use with plasmid pZNF586-donor.
How to cite: pZNF586.1.0-gDNA was a gift from Kevin White (Addgene plasmid # 112420 ; http://n2t.net/addgene:112420 ; RRID:Addgene_112420)
